Addgene plasmid #11957: pBS595 tet-hCMV-EGFPcre
Depositing lab: Brian Sauer. Publication: GFPcre fusion vectors with enhanced expression. Le Y, Miller JL, Sauer B. Anal Biochem. 1999 Jun 1. 270(2):334-6. 10.1006/abio.1999.4110 PubMed 10334853.
Backbone
  Vector backbone: na
  Backbone size w/o insert (bp): 5200
  Vector type: Mammalian Expression, Cre/Lox
Growth in bacteria
  Bacterial resistance: Ampicillin, 100 μg/mL
  Growth temperature: 37°C
  Growth strain: DH5alpha
  Copy number: High Copy
Gene/Insert
  Gene/Insert name: EGFP-cre (alt name: cre)
  Species: bacteriophage P1
  Insert size (bp): 1800
  Entrez Gene: cre (a.k.a. P1_gp003)
Terms and licenses: Academic/Nonprofit Terms; Industry Terms: Not Available to Industry
Depositor comments: pBS595 differs from pBS597 in having the GCSF A(n) instead of the MT-I A(n). pBS597 carries the EGFPcre fusion gene under the control of a synthetic promoter that can be regulated by a synthetic tet repressor/activator protein. In the presence of doxycycline expression is dramatically turned on to high levels. The GFP moiety of the fusion gene carries the S65T mutation for enhanced fluorescence and is codon-optimised for higher level expression. Two related constructs are the promoterless vector pBS592 and the vector pBS598 having constitutive high level expression.
How to cite: pBS595 tet-hCMV-EGFPcre was a gift from Brian Sauer (Addgene plasmid # 11957 ; http://n2t.net/addgene:11957 ; RRID:Addgene_11957)
