[The description below was written by a language model from this plasmid's Addgene catalogue record and pLannotate feature annotations shown in this document.]
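Description:
pBS595 tet-hCMV-EGFPcre is a mammalian expression plasmid for tetracycline-regulated production of a fluorescent Cre recombinase fusion. The backbone is not named in the record, but the annotated features point to a pUC-type cloning vector. It carries a high-copy ColE1/pUC origin and an ampicillin resistance gene with its own promoter for propagation and selection in E. coli. Remnants of the lacZα/lac promoter region, a pUC multiple cloning site, and short bom, rop and lacI fragments are also present. No mammalian selection marker is annotated. The sequenced record is about 5.5 kb, which is smaller than the sum of the catalogue's backbone and insert sizes (5.2 kb plus 1.8 kb), so those figures appear to be approximate.

The expression cassette consists of a tetracycline response element with multiple tetO operators, placed upstream of a minimal human CMV immediate-early promoter. This drives an EGFP coding sequence joined in frame to Cre, the site-specific recombinase of bacteriophage P1 that acts at loxP sites. According to the depositor, the GFP moiety carries the S65T mutation for brighter fluorescence and is codon-optimised for higher expression. Downstream lies a G-CSF-derived 3' region supplying the polyadenylation signal, within which a G-CSF stem-loop destabilising element is annotated. This poly(A) region is what distinguishes pBS595 from its sibling pBS597, which uses the MT-I signal instead.

The minimal promoter depends on a synthetic tet repressor/activator protein supplied separately. The depositor describes expression being switched on strongly by doxycycline. The construct is therefore suited to inducible Cre-mediated recombination in mammalian cells, with green fluorescence marking the cells that express the recombinase. Related vectors in the series include a promoterless version and a constitutive high-expression version.
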