Features (pLannotate 1.2.2; 16 found; start..end, strand, type, name):
     96..195     +  misc_feature   bom (fragment): basis of mobility region from pBR322
    201..355     -  CDS            lacZα (fragment): LacZα fragment of β-galactosidase; lacZ fragment
    378..621     +  protein_bind   tetracycline response element (fragment): contains seven copies of the tetracycline operator tetO tetracycline repressor TetR
    639..677     +  promoter       minimal CMV promoter: human cytomegalovirus (CMV) immediate early promoter
    771..796     +  misc_feature   MCS (fragment): pUC18/19 multiple cloning site
    813..1529    +  CDS            EGFP: EGFP is a basic (constitutively fluorescent) green fluorescent protein published in 1996, derived from Aequorea victoria. It is reported to be a rapidly-maturing weak dimer with moderate acid sensitivity.
   1588..2615    +  CDS            Cre (fragment): site-specific recombinase Cre is a site-specific recombinase from bacteriophage P1. Recombination occurs at loxP sequences.
   2643..2735    +  ncRNA          G-CSF SLDE: Accession: RF00183 - G-CSF factor stem-loop destabilising element (SLDE)
   3269..3285    -  protein_bind   lac operator: The lac repressor binds to the lac operator to inhibit transcription in E. coli. This inhibition can be relieved by adding lactose or isopropyl-β-D-thiogalactopyranoside (IPTG). lac repressor encoded by lacI
   3293..3323    -  promoter       lac promoter: promoter for the E. coli lac operon
   3338..3359    -  protein_bind   CAP binding site: CAP binding activates transcription in the presence of cAMP. E. coli catabolite activator protein
   3372..3464    -  CDS            lacI (fragment): lac repressor; lacI; The lac repressor binds to the lac operator to inhibit transcription in E. coli. This inhibition can be relieved by adding lactose or isopropyl-β-D-thiogalactopyranoside (IPTG).
   3647..4235    -  rep_origin     ori: high-copy-number ColE1/pMB1/pBR322/pUC origin of replication
   4406..5266    -  CDS            AmpR: β-lactamase; bla; confers resistance to ampicillin, carbenicillin, and related antibiotics
   5267..5371    -  promoter       AmpR promoter: bla
   5466..5501    +  CDS            rop (fragment): Rop protein, which maintains plasmids at low copy number; rop
>Addgene plasmid #11957 | pBS595 tet-hCMV-EGFPcre | addgene full sequence | sequence record 362791 | Addgene NGS Result
CAGCTCCCGGAGACGGTCACAGCTTGTCTGTAAGCGGATGCCGGGAGCAGACAAGCCCGTCAGGGCGCGT
CAGCGGGTGTTGGCGGGTGTCGGGGCTGGCTTAACTATGCGGCATCAGAGCAGATTGTACTGAGAGTGCA
CCATATGCGGTGTGAAATACCGCACAGATGCGTAAGGAGAAAATACCGCATCAGGCGCCATTCGCCATTC
AGGCTGCGCAACTGTTGGGAAGGGCGATCGGTGCGGGCCTCTTCGCTATTACGCCAGCTGGCGAAAGGGG
GATGTGCTGCAAGGCGATTAAGTTGGGTAACGCCAGGGTTTTCCCAGTCACGACGTTGTAAAACGACGGC
CAGTGCCAAGCTTCTCGAGTTTACCACTCCCTATCAGTGATAGAGAAAAGTGAAAGTCGAGTTTACCACT
CCCTATCAGTGATAGAGAAAAGTGAAAGTCGAGTTTACCACTCCCTATCAGTGATAGAGAAAAGTGAAAG
TCGAGTTTACCACTCCCTATCAGTGATAGAGAAAAGTGAAAGTCGAGTTTACCACTCCCTATCAGTGATA
GAGAAAAGTGAAAGTCGAGTTTACCACTCCCTATCAGTGATAGAGAAAAGTGAAAGTCGAGCTCGGTACC
CGGGTCGAGGTAGGCGTGTACGGTGGGAGGCCTATATAAGCAGAGCTCGTTTAGTGAACCGTCAGATCGC
CTGGAGACGCCATCCACGCTGTTTTGACCTCCATAGAAGACACCGGGACCGATCCAGCCTCCGCGGCCCC
GAATTCGAGCTCGGTACCCGGGGATCTGCACCGGTCGCCACCATGGTGAGCAAGGGCGAGGAGCTGTTCA
CCGGGGTGGTGCCCATCCTGGTCGAGCTGGACGGCGACGTAAACGGCCACAAGTTCAGCGTGTCCGGCGA
GGGCGAGGGCGATGCCACCTACGGCAAGCTGACCCTGAAGTTCATCTGCACCACCGGCAAGCTGCCCGTG
CCCTGGCCCACCCTCGTGACCACCCTGACCTACGGCGTGCAGTGCTTCAGCCGCTACCCCGACCACATGA
AGCAGCACGACTTCTTCAAGTCCGCCATGCCCGAAGGCTACGTCCAGGAGCGCACCATCTTCTTCAAGGA
CGACGGCAACTACAAGACCCGCGCCGAGGTGAAGTTCGAGGGCGACACCCTGGTGAACCGCATCGAGCTG
AAGGGCATCGACTTCAAGGAGGACGGCAACATCCTGGGGCACAAGCTGGAGTACAACTACAACAGCCACA
ACGTCTATATCATGGCCGACAAGCAGAAGAACGGCATCAAGGTGAACTTCAAGATCCGCCACAACATCGA
GGACGGCAGCGTGCAGCTCGCCGACCACTACCAGCAGAACACCCCCATCGGCGACGGCCCCGTGCTGCTG
CCCGACAACCACTACCTGAGCACCCAGTCCGCCCTGAGCAAAGACCCCAACGAGAAGCGCGATCACATGG
TCCTGCTGGAGTTCGTGACCGCCGCCGGGATCACTCTCGGCATGGACGAGCTGTACAAGTCCGGTACAGC
TCTCGACGGAGAAAGCTCAGGCTCTGGCTCAGAGTCTGACTCCATGGCCAATTTACTGACCGTACACCAA
AATTTGCCTGCATTACCGGTCGATGCAACGAGTGATGAGGTTCGCAAGAACCTGATGGACATGTTCAGGG
ATCGCCAGGCGTTTTCTGAGCATACCTGGAAAATGCTTCTGTCCGTTTGCCGGTCGTGGGCGGCATGGTG
CAAGTTGAATAACCGGAAATGGTTTCCCGCAGAACCTGAAGATGTTCGCGATTATCTTCTATATCTTCAG
GCGCGCGGTCTGGCAGTAAAAACTATCCAGCAACATTTGGGCCAGCTAAACATGCTTCATCGTCGGTCCG
GGCTGCCACGACCAAGTGACAGCAATGCTGTTTCACTGGTTATGCGGCGGATCCGAAAAGAAAACGTTGA
TGCCGGTGAACGTGCAAAACAGGCTCTAGCGTTCGAACGCACTGATTTCGACCAGGTTCGTTCACTCATG
GAAAATAGCGATCGCTGCCAGGATATACGTAATCTGGCATTTCTGGGGATTGCTTATAACACCCTGTTAC
GTATAGCCGAAATTGCCAGGATCAGGGTTAAAGATATCTCACGTACTGACGGTGGGAGAATGTTAATCCA
TATTGGCAGAACGAAAACGCTGGTTAGCACCGCAGGTGTAGAGAAGGCACTTAGCCTGGGGGTAACTAAA
CTGGTCGAGCGATGGATTTCCGTCTCTGGTGTAGCTGATGATCCGAATAACTACCTGTTTTGCCGGGTCA
GAAAAAATGGTGTTGCCGCGCCATCTGCCACCAGCCAGCTATCAACTCGCGCCCTGGAAGGGATTTTTGA
AGCAACTCATCGATTGATTTACGGCGCTAAGGATGACTCTGGTCAGAGATACCTGGCCTGGTCTGGACAC
AGTGCCCGTGTCGGAGCCGCGCGAGATATGGCCCGCGCTGGAGTTTCAATACCGGAGATCATGCAAGCTG
GTGGCTGGACCAATGTAAATATTGTCATGAACTATATCCGTAACCTGGATAGTGAAACAGGGGCAATGGT
GCGCCTGCTGGAAGATGGCGATTAGCCATTAACGCGTAAATGATTGCTCTAGAGTGAGGGTCCCCACCTG
GGACCCTTGAGAGTATCAGGTCTCCCACGTGGGAGACAAGAAATCCCTGTTTAATATTTAAACAGCAGTG
TTCCCCATCTGGGTCCTTGCACCCCTCACTCTGGCCTCAGCCGACTGCACAGCGGCCCCTGCATCCCCTT
GGCTGTGAGGCCCCTGGACAAGCAGAGGTGGCCAGAGCTGGGAGGCATGGCCCTGGGGTCCCACGAATTT
GCTGGGGAATCTCGTTTTTCTTCTTAAGACTTTTGGGACATGGTTTGACTCCCGAACATCACCGACGTGT
CTCCTGTTTTTCTGGGTGGCCTCGGGACACCTGCCCTGCCCCCACGAGGGTCAGGACTGTGACTCTTTTT
AGGGCCAGGCAGGTGCCTGGACATTTGCCTTGCTGGACGGGGACTGGGGATGTGGGAGGGAGCAGACAGG
AGGAATCATGTCAGGCCTGTGTGTGAAAGGAAGCTCCACTGTCACCCTCCACCTCTTCACCCCCCACTCA
CCAGTGTCCCCTCCACTGTCACATTGTAACTGAACTTCAGGATAATAAAGTGTTTGCCTCCAAAAAAAAA
AAAAAAAACCGAATTCGTAATCATGTCATAGCTGTTTCCTGTGTGAAATTGTTATCCGCTCACAATTCCA
CACAACATACGAGCCGGAAGCATAAAGTGTAAAGCCTGGGGTGCCTAATGAGTGAGCTAACTCACATTAA
TTGCGTTGCGCTCACTGCCCGCTTTCCAGTCGGGAAACCTGTCGTGCCAGCTGCATTAATGAATCGGCCA
ACGCGCGGGGAGAGGCGGTTTGCGTATTGGGCGCTCTTCCGCTTCCTCGCTCACTGACTCGCTGCGCTCG
GTCGTTCGGCTGCGGCGAGCGGTATCAGCTCACTCAAAGGCGGTAATACGGTTATCCACAGAATCAGGGG
ATAACGCAGGAAAGAACATGTGAGCAAAAGGCCAGCAAAAGGCCAGGAACCGTAAAAAGGCCGCGTTGCT
GGCGTTTTTCCATAGGCTCCGCCCCCCTGACGAGCATCACAAAAATCGACGCTCAAGTCAGAGGTGGCGA
AACCCGACAGGACTATAAAGATACCAGGCGTTTCCCCCTGGAAGCTCCCTCGTGCGCTCTCCTGTTCCGA
CCCTGCCGCTTACCGGATACCTGTCCGCCTTTCTCCCTTCGGGAAGCGTGGCGCTTTCTCATAGCTCACG
CTGTAGGTATCTCAGTTCGGTGTAGGTCGTTCGCTCCAAGCTGGGCTGTGTGCACGAACCCCCCGTTCAG
CCCGACCGCTGCGCCTTATCCGGTAACTATCGTCTTGAGTCCAACCCGGTAAGACACGACTTATCGCCAC
TGGCAGCAGCCACTGGTAACAGGATTAGCAGAGCGAGGTATGTAGGCGGTGCTACAGAGTTCTTGAAGTG
GTGGCCTAACTACGGCTACACTAGAAGAACAGTATTTGGTATCTGCGCTCTGCTGAAGCCAGTTACCTTC
GGAAAAAGAGTTGGTAGCTCTTGATCCGGCAAACAAACCACCGCTGGTAGCGGTGGTTTTTTTGTTTGCA
AGCAGCAGATTACGCGCAGAAAAAAAGGATCTCAAGAAGATCCTTTGATCTTTTCTACGGGGTCTGACGC
TCAGTGGAACGAAAACTCACGTTAAGGGATTTTGGTCATGAGATTATCAAAAAGGATCTTCACCTAGATC
CTTTTAAATTAAAAATGAAGTTTTAAATCAATCTAAAGTATATATGAGTAAACTTGGTCTGACAGTTACC
AATGCTTAATCAGTGAGGCACCTATCTCAGCGATCTGTCTATTTCGTTCATCCATAGTTGCCTGACTCCC
CGTCGTGTAGATAACTACGATACGGGAGGGCTTACCATCTGGCCCCAGTGCTGCAATGATACCGCGAGAC
CCACGCTCACCGGCTCCAGATTTATCAGCAATAAACCAGCCAGCCGGAAGGGCCGAGCGCAGAAGTGGTC
CTGCAACTTTATCCGCCTCCATCCAGTCTATTAATTGTTGCCGGGAAGCTAGAGTAAGTAGTTCGCCAGT
TAATAGTTTGCGCAACGTTGTTGCCATTGCTACAGGCATCGTGGTGTCACGCTCGTCGTTTGGTATGGCT
TCATTCAGCTCCGGTTCCCAACGATCAAGGCGAGTTACATGATCCCCCATGTTGTGCAAAAAAGCGGTTA
GCTCCTTCGGTCCTCCGATCGTTGTCAGAAGTAAGTTGGCCGCAGTGTTATCACTCATGGTTATGGCAGC
ACTGCATAATTCTCTTACTGTCATGCCATCCGTAAGATGCTTTTCTGTGACTGGTGAGTACTCAACCAAG
TCATTCTGAGAATAGTGTATGCGGCGACCGAGTTGCTCTTGCCCGGCGTCAATACGGGATAATACCGCGC
CACATAGCAGAACTTTAAAAGTGCTCATCATTGGAAAACGTTCTTCGGGGCGAAAACTCTCAAGGATCTT
ACCGCTGTTGAGATCCAGTTCGATGTAACCCACTCGTGCACCCAACTGATCTTCAGCATCTTTTACTTTC
ACCAGCGTTTCTGGGTGAGCAAAAACAGGAAGGCAAAATGCCGCAAAAAAGGGAATAAGGGCGACACGGA
AATGTTGAATACTCATACTCTTCCTTTTTCAATATTATTGAAGCATTTATCAGGGTTATTGTCTCATGAG
CGGATACATATTTGAATGTATTTAGAAAAATAAACAAATAGGGGTTCCGCGCACATTTCCCCGAAAAGTG
CCACCTGACGTCTAAGAAACCATTATTATCATGACATTAACCTATAAAAATAGGCGTATCACGAGGCCCT
TTCGTCTCGCGCGTTTCGGTGATGACGGTGAAAACCTCTGACACATG
