>Addgene plasmid #11957 | pBS595 tet-hCMV-EGFPcre Sequencing Result | analyzer sequence | sequence record 18818
CCGGGTACCGAGCTCGAATTCGGGGCCGCGGTGGCTGGATCGGTCCCGGTGTCTTCTATGGAGGTCAAAA
CAGCGTGGATGGCGTCTCCAGGCGATCTGACGGTTCACTAAACGAGCTCTGCTTATATAGGCCTCCCACC
GTACACGCCTACCTCGACCCGGGTACCGAGCTCGACTTTCACTTTTCTCTATCACTGATAGGGAGTGGTA
AACTCGACTTTCACTTTTCTCTATCACTGATAGGGAGTGGTAAACTCGACTTTCACTTTTCTCTATCACT
GATAGGGAGTGGTAAACTCGACTTTCACTTTTCTCTATCACTGATAGGGAGTGGTAAACTCGACTTTCAC
TTTTCTCTATCACTGATAGGGAGTGGTAAACTCGACTTTCACTTTTCTCTATCACTGATAGGGAGTGGTA
AACTCGACTTTCACTTTTCTCTATCACTGATAGGGAGTGGTAAACTCGAGAAGCTTGGCACTGGCCGTCG
TTTTACGACGTCGTGACTGGGAAAACCCTGGCGTTACCCAACTTAATC
